Addgene plasmid #19997: pcDNA3-FLAG-Rheb-N153T
Depositing lab: Fuyuhiko Tamanoi. Publication: Point mutations in TOR confer Rheb-independent growth in fission yeast and nutrient-independent mammalian TOR signaling in mammalian cells. Urano J, Sato T, Matsuo T, Otsubo Y, Yamamoto M, Tamanoi F. Proc Natl Acad Sci U S A. 2007 Feb 27. 104(9):3514-9. 10.1073/pnas.0608510104 PubMed 17360675.
Backbone
  Vector backbone: pcDNA3
  Backbone manufacturer: Invitrogen
  Backbone size w/o insert (bp): 5400
  Vector type: Mammalian Expression
Growth in bacteria
  Bacterial resistance: Ampicillin, 100 μg/mL
  Growth temperature: 37°C
  Growth strain: DH5alpha
  Copy number: High Copy
Gene/Insert
  Gene/Insert name: Ras homolog enriched in brain 1 - N153T (alt names: Rheb-N153T; RHEB2; MGC111559; RHEB)
  Species: H. sapiens (human)
  Insert size (bp): 600
  Mutation: Changed Asparagine 153 to Threonine
  Entrez Gene: RHEB (a.k.a. RHEB2)
  Tag / fusion protein: FLAG (N terminal on insert)
  Cloning method: Restriction Enzyme; 5′ cloning site EcoRI (not destroyed); 3′ cloning site NotI (not destroyed)
  Sequencing primers: 5′ T7; 3′ SP6
Terms and licenses: Academic/Nonprofit Terms; Industry Terms: Not Available to Industry
How to cite: pcDNA3-FLAG-Rheb-N153T was a gift from Fuyuhiko Tamanoi (Addgene plasmid # 19997 ; http://n2t.net/addgene:19997 ; RRID:Addgene_19997)
