[The description below was written by a language model from this plasmid's Addgene catalogue record.]
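Description:
pcDNA3-FLAG-Rheb-N153T is a mammalian expression plasmid built on the commercial pcDNA3 backbone (about 5.4 kb without insert). It carries a roughly 600 bp human RHEB (Ras homolog enriched in brain) coding sequence. The insert was cloned between the EcoRI and NotI sites, both of which remain intact, so it can be excised or transferred. The plasmid is maintained at high copy in E. coli under ampicillin selection. No feature table accompanies the record, so the promoter and any mammalian selection marker are not explicitly listed. The standard pcDNA3 backbone drives inserts from the CMV immediate-early promoter and includes a neomycin resistance cassette for G418 selection. The T7 and SP6 sequencing primers named in the record match the phage promoter sites that flank the pcDNA3 polylinker.

The encoded protein carries an N-terminal FLAG epitope, which allows detection or immunoprecipitation with anti-FLAG antibodies and distinguishes it from endogenous Rheb. It also contains a single point mutation changing asparagine 153 to threonine. Rheb is a small GTPase that acts as an upstream activator of TOR/mTOR signalling. The record does not describe the functional effect of the N153T substitution. The associated publication concerns Rheb-independent growth in fission yeast and nutrient-independent TOR signalling in mammalian cells, which suggests the construct was used to express this Rheb variant in cultured mammalian cells for studying the Rheb–mTOR pathway. Likely applications are transient transfection followed by analysis of downstream signalling or of protein interactions through the FLAG tag.
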