>Addgene plasmid #19997 | pcDNA3-FLAG-Rheb-N153T | addgene partial sequence | sequence record 25727 | 19997 with CMV-F
AGCTCTCTGGCTAACTAGAGAACCCACTGCTTACTGGCTTATCGAAATTAATACGACTCACTATAGGGAG
ACCCAAGCTTGGTACCGAGCTCGGATCCACTAGTAACGGCCGCCAGTGTGCTGAATTCACCATGGATTAC
AAGGATGACGATGACAAGCCGCAGTCCAAGTCCCGGAAGATCGCGATCCTGGGCTACCGGTCTGTGGGGA
AATCCTCATTGACGATTCAATTTGTTGAAGGCCAATTTGTGGACTCCTACGATCCAACCATAGAAAACAC
TTTTACAAAGTTGATCACAGTAAATGGACAAGAATATCATCTTCAACTTGTAGACACAGCCGGGCAAGAT
GAATATTCTATCTTTCCTCAGACATACTCCATAGATATTAATGGCTATATTCTTGTGTATTCTGTTACAT
CAATCAAAAGTTTTGAAGTGATTAAAGTTATCCATGGCAAATTGTTGGATATGGTGGGGAAAGTACAAAT
ACCTATTATGTTGGTTGGGAATAAGAAAGACCTGCATATGGAAAGGGTGATCAGTTATGAAGAAGGGAAA
GCTTTGGCAGAATCTTGGAATGCAGCTTTTTTGGAATCTTCTGCTAAAGAAACTCAGANNG
